>Addgene plasmid #133539 | pY71-tet.I.-1 | addgene full sequence | sequence record 267167 | Addgene NGS Result
ATCAAATGAAACTGCAATTTATTCATATCAGGATTATCAATACCATATTTTTGAAAAAGCCGTTTCTGTA
ATGAAGGAGAAAACTCACCGAGGCAGTTCCATAGGATGGCAAGATCCTGGTATCGGTCTGCGATTCCGAC
TCGTCCAACATCAATACAACCTATTAATTTCCCCTCGTCAAAAATAAGGTTATCAAGTGAGAAATCACCA
TGAGTGACGACTGAATCCGGTGAGAATGGCAAAAGCTTATGCATTTCTTTCCAGACTTGTTCAACAGGCC
AGCCATTACGCTCGTCATCAAAATCACTCGCATCAACCAAACCGTTATTCATTCGTGATTGCGCCTGAGC
GAGACGAAATACGCGATCGCTGTTAAAAGGACAATTACAAACAGGAATCGAATGCAACCGGCGCAGGAAC
ACTGCCAGCGCATCAACAATATTTTCACCTGAATCAGGATATTCTTCTAATACCTGGAATGCTGTTTTCC
CGGGGATCGCAGTGGTGAGTAACCATGCATCATCAGGAGTACGGATAAAATGCTTGATGGTCGGAAGAGG
CATAAATTCCGTCAGCCAGTTTAGTCTGACCATCTCATCTGTAACATCATTGGCAACGCTACCTTTGCCA
TGTTTCAGAAACAACTCTGGCGCATCGGGCTTCCCATACAATCGATAGATTGTCGCACCTGATTGCCCGA
CATTATCGCGAGCCCATTTATACCCATATAAATCAGCATCCATGTTGGAATTTAATCGCGGCTTCGAGCA
AGACGTTTCCCGTTGAATATGGCTCATAACACCCCTTGTATTACTGTTTATGTAAGCAGACAGTTTTATT
GTTCATGATGATATATTTTTATCTTGTGCAATGTAACATCAGAGATTTTGAGACACAACGTGAGATCAAA
GGATCTTCTTGAGATCCTTTTTTTCTGCGCGTAATCTGCTGCTTGCAAACAAAAAAACCACCGCTACCAG
CGGTGGTTTGTTTGCCGGATCAAGAGCTACCAACTCTTTTTCCGAAGGTAACTGGCTTCAGCAGAGCGCA
GATACCAAATACTGTTCTTCTAGTGTAGCCGTAGTTAGGCCACCACTTCAAGAACTCTGTAGCACCGCCT
ACATACCTCGCTCTGCTAATCCTGTTACCAGTGGCTGCTGCCAGTGGCGATAAGTCGTGTCTTACCGGGT
TGGACTCAAGACGATAGTTACCGGATAAGGCGCAGCGGTCGGGCTGAACGGGGGGTTCGTGCACACAGCC
CAGCTTGGAGCGAACGACCTACACCGAACTGAGATACCTACAGCGTGAGCTATGAGAAAGCGCCACGCTT
CCCGAAGGGAGAAAGGCGGACAGGTATCCGGTAAGCGGCAGGGTCGGAACAGGAGAGCGCACGAGGGAGC
TTCCAGGGGGAAACGCCTGGTATCTTTATAGTCCTGTCGGGTTTCGCCACCTCTGACTTGAGCGTCGATT
TTTGTGATGCTCGTCAGGGGGGCGGAGCCTATGGAAAAACGCCAGATCTCGATCCCGCGAGCTACGTCCC
TATCAGTGATAGAGATAATACGACTCACTATAGGCTTACCTCTTCAGAGGTCACTGACCTGACAAGCTGT
CACCGGATGTGCTTTCCGGTCTGATGAGTCCGTGAGGACGAAACAGCCTCTACAAATAATTTTGTTTAAT
CTAGAGAAAGAGGAGAAATACTAGATGGAGAATTTATACTTCCAGAGTAGCAAAGGTGAAGAACTGTTTA
CCGGCGTTGTGCCGATTCTGGTGGAACTGGATGGCGATGTGAACGGTCACAAATTCAGCGTGCGTGGTGA
AGGTGAAGGCGATGCCACGATTGGCAAACTGACGCTGAAATTTATCTGCACCACCGGCAAACTGCCGGTG
CCGTGGCCGACGCTGGTGACCACCCTGACCTATGGCGTTCAGTGTTTTAGTCGCTATCCGGATCACATGA
AACGTCACGATTTCTTTAAATCTGCAATGCCGGAAGGCTATGTGCAGGAACGTACGATTAGCTTTAAAGA
TGATGGCAAATATAAAACGCGCGCCGTTGTGAAATTTGAAGGCGATACCCTGGTGAACCGCATTGAACTG
AAAGGCACGGATTTTAAAGAAGATGGCAATATCCTGGGCCATAAACTGGAATACAACTTTAATAGCCATA
ATGTTTATATTACGGCGGATAAACAGAAAAATGGCATCAAAGCGAATTTTACCGTTCGCCATAACGTTGA
AGATGGCAGTGTGCAGCTGGCAGATCATTATCAGCAGAATACCCCGATTGGTGATGGTCCGGTGCTGCTG
CCGGATAATCATTATCTGAGCACGCAGACCGTTCTGTCTAAAGATCCGAACGAAAAACGGGACCACATGG
TTCTGCACGAATATGTGAATGCGGCAGGTATTACGTGGAGCCATCCGCAGTTCGAAAAATAATAAACAAT
AACTGAATAGGGATCCCGACTGGCGAGAGCCAGGTAACGAATGGATCCTTCAGCCAAAAAACTTAAGACC
GCCGGTCTTGTCCACTACCTTGCAGTAATGCGGTGGACAGGATCGGCGGTTTTCTTTTCTCTTCTCAAGC
TGAAAGCCAATTCTGATTAGAAAAACTCATCGAGC
Features (pLannotate 1.2.2; 7 found; start..end, strand, type, name):
    919..1507    +  rep_origin     ori: high-copy-number ColE1/pMB1/pBR322/pUC origin of replication
   1537..1557    +  promoter       PLtetO-1 promoter (fragment): modified phage lambda PL promoter with tet operator sites (Lutz and Bujard, 1997)
   1556..1574    +  promoter       T7 promoter: promoter for bacteriophage T7 RNA polymerase
   1607..1656    +  misc_RNA       sTRSV HHRz: hammerhead ribozyme from the tobacco ringspot virus satellite RNA (Khvorova et al., 2003)
   1729..2412    +  CDS            Trp-less GFP: Trp-less GFP is a fluorescent protein published in 2012, derived from Aequorea victoria.
   2416..2438    +  CDS            Strep-Tag II (fragment): peptide that binds Strep-Tactin®, an engineered form of streptavidin
   2607..797     -  CDS            KanR (across the origin): aminoglycoside phosphotransferase; aph(3')-Ia; confers resistance to kanamycin in bacteria or G418 (Geneticin®) in eukaryotes
