[The description below was written by a language model from this plasmid's Addgene catalogue record and pLannotate feature annotations shown in this document.]
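Description:
pY71-tet.I.-1 is a compact bacterial expression plasmid of about 2.6 kb, built on the minimal pY71 backbone. It is propagated in E. coli through a high-copy ColE1/pUC-type origin and selected with kanamycin through an aminoglycoside phosphotransferase (KanR) gene that spans the sequence origin on the reverse strand. The catalogue lists the copy number as unknown, although the annotated origin belongs to the high-copy family.

The payload is a synthetic reporter cassette assembled by Gibson cloning, in which a T7 promoter drives superfolder GFP. A tet operator is placed just upstream of the promoter; the record gives its position as 36 bp upstream of the promoter start site. The automated annotation picks this operator up as a short PLtetO-1 fragment lying immediately next to the T7 promoter, so it should be read as a tetO site rather than a functional lambda PL promoter. Downstream of the promoter lies an sTRSV hammerhead ribozyme, a self-cleaving element commonly used to insulate the 5′ end of a transcript from upstream sequence context. The GFP coding sequence follows; the annotation tool labels it "Trp-less GFP", most likely a nearest-match call for the sfGFP named in the catalogue. The backbone also supplies a C-terminal Strep-tag II. An N-terminal TEV protease site is listed in the catalogue but does not appear in the feature table.

According to the associated publication title, the construct belongs to work that used cell-free protein synthesis to characterize engineered T7-based transcription factors. In that setting, sfGFP fluorescence reports how operator placement relative to the T7 promoter affects T7 RNA polymerase-driven expression.
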