Addgene plasmid #133539: pY71-tet.I.-1
Purpose: sfGFP driven by a T7 promoter with the tetO sequence 36 bp upstream from the promoter start site
Depositing lab: Richard Murray. Depositing organization: California Institute of Technology. Publication: A method for cost-effective and rapid characterization of engineered T7-Based transcription factors by cell-free protein synthesis reveals insights into the regulation of T7 Rna polymerase-driven expression. McManus JB, Lux MW, Murray RM, Emanuel PA. Arch Biochem Biophys. 2019 Jul 18. pii: S0003-9861(19)30288-7. doi: 10.1016/j.abb.2019.07.010. PubMed 31326518.
Backbone
  Vector backbone: PY71
  Backbone size w/o insert (bp): 1549
  Vector type: Bacterial Expression
Growth in bacteria
  Bacterial resistance: Kanamycin, 50 μg/mL
  Growth temperature: 37°C
  Growth strain: DH5alpha
  Copy number: Unknown
Gene/Insert
  Gene/Insert name: sfGFP (alt names: T7 promoter; tetO)
  Species: Synthetic
  Insert size (bp): 1071
  Mutation: WT
  Promoter: T7
  Tag / fusion protein: TEV site (N terminal on backbone); Strep tag (C terminal on backbone)
  Cloning method: Gibson Cloning
  Sequencing primers: 5′ TTGTGATGCTCGTCAGGG; 3′ CTGCCTCGGTGAGTTTTC
Terms and licenses: Academic/Nonprofit Terms; Industry Terms: Not Available to Industry
How to cite: pY71-tet.I.-1 was a gift from Richard Murray (Addgene plasmid # 133539 ; http://n2t.net/addgene:133539 ; RRID:Addgene_133539)
